>Addgene plasmid #227547 | pEPMS1CB0022 | addgene full sequence | sequence record 455211 | Addgene NGS Result
ACTATTGTCTTCTGCACGAAGTGGTTTAAACTATCAGTGTTTGACAGGATATATTGGCGGGTAAACCTAA
GAGAAAAGAGCGTTTATTAGAATAATCGGATATTTAAAAGGGCGTGAAAAGGTTTATCCGTTCGTCCATT
TGTATGTGCATGCCAACCACAGGGTTCCCCAGATCAGGCGCTGGCTGCTGAACCCCCAGCCGGAACTGAC
CCCACAAGGCCCTAGCGTTTGCAATGCACCAGGTCATCATTGACCCAGGCGTGTTCCACCAGGCCGCTGC
CTCGCAACTCTTCGCAGGCTTCGCCGACCTGCTCGCGCCACTTCTTCACGCGGGTGGAATCCGATCCGCA
CATGAGGCGGAAGGTTTCCAGCTTGAGCGGGTACGGCTCCCGGTGCGAGCTGAAATAGTCGAACATCCGT
CGGGCCGTCGGCGACAGCTTGCGGTACTTCTCCCATATGAATTTCGTGTAGTGGTCGCCAGCAAACAGCA
CGACGATTTCCTCGTCGATCAGGACCTGGCAACGGGACGTTTTCTTGCCACGGTCCAGGACGCGGAAGCG
GTGCAGCAGCGACACCGATTCCAGGTGCCCAACGCGGTCGGACGTGAAGCCCATCGCCGTCGCCTGTAGG
CGCGACAGGCATTCCTCGGCCTTCGTGTAATACCGGCCATTGATCGACCAGCCCAGGTCCTGGCAAAGCT
CGTAGAACGTGAAGGTGATCGGCTCGCCGATAGGGGTGCGCTTCGCGTACTCCAACACCTGCTGCCACAC
CAGTTCGTCATCGTCGGCCCGCAGCTCGACGCCGGTGTAGGTGATCTTCACGTCCTTGTTGACGTGGAAA
ATGACCTTGTTTTGCAGCGCCTCGCGCGGGATTTTCTTGTTGCGCGTGGTGAACAGGGCAGAGCGGGCCG
TGTCGTTTGGCATCGCTCGCATCGTGTCCGGCCACGGCGCAATATCGAACAAGGAAAGCTGCATTTCCTT
GATCTGCTGCTTCGTGTGTTTCAGCAACGCGGCCTGCTTGGCCTCGCTGACCTGTTTTGCCAGGTCCTCG
CCGGCGGTTTTTCGCTTCTTGGTCGTCATAGTTCCTCGCGTGTCGATGGTCATCGACTTCGCCAAACCTG
CCGCCTCCTGTTCAAGACGACGCGAACGCTCCACGGCGGCCGATGGCGCGGGCAGGGCAGGGGGAGCCAG
TTGCACGCTGTCGCGCTCGATCTTGGCCGTAGCTTGCTGGACCATCGAGCCGACGGACTGGAAGGTTTCG
CGGGGCGCACGCATGACGGTGCGGCTTGCGATGGTTTCGGCATCCTCGGCGGAAAACCCCGCGTCGATCA
GTTCTTGCCTGTATGCCTTCCGGTCAAACGTCCGATTCATTCACCCTCCTTGCGGGATTGCCCCGACTCA
CGCCGGGGCAATGTGCCCTTATTCCTGATTTGACCCGCCTGGTGCCTTGGTGTCCAGATAATCCACCTTA
TCGGCAATGAAGTCGGTCCCGTAGACCGTCTGGCCGTCCTTCTCGTACTTGGTATTCCGAATCTTGCCCT
GCACGAATACCAGCGACCCCTTGCCCAAATACTTGCCGTGGGCCTCGGCCTGAGAGCCAAAACACTTGAT
GCGGAAGAAGTCGGTGCGCTCCTGCTTGTCGCCGGCATCGTTGCGCCACATCTAGGATCTGCCAGGAACC
GTAAAAAGGCCGCGTTGCTGGCGTTTTTCCATAGGCTCCGCCCCCCTGACGAGCATCACAAAAATCGACG
CTCAAGTCAGAGGTGGCGAAACCCGACAGGACTATAAAGATACCAGGCGTTTCCCCCTGGAAGCTCCCTC
GTGCGCTCTCCTGTTCCGACCCTGCCGCTTACCGGATACCTGTCCGCCTTTCTCCCTTCGGGAAGCGTGG
CGCTTTCTCATAGCTCACGCTGTAGGTATCTCAGTTCGGTGTAGGTCGTTCGCTCCAAGCTGGGCTGTGT
GCACGAACCCCCCGTTCAGCCCGACCGCTGCGCCTTATCCGGTAACTATCGTCTTGAGTCCAACCCGGTA
AGACACGACTTATCGCCACTGGCAGCAGCCACTGGTAACAGGATTAGCAGAGCGAGGTATGTAGGCGGTG
CTACAGAGTTCTTGAAGTGGTGGCCTAACTACGGCTACACTAGAAGAACAGTATTTGGTATCTGCGCTCT
GCTGAAGCCAGTTACCTTCGGAAAAAGAGTTGGTAGCTCTTGATCCGGCAAACAAACCACCGCTGGTAGC
GGTGGTTTTTTTGTTTGCAAGCAGCAGATTACGCGCAGAAAAAAAGGATCTCAAGAAGATCCTTTGATCT
TTTCTACGGGGTCTGACGCTCAGTGGAACGAAAACTCACGTTAAGGGATTTTGGTCATGAGATTATCAAA
AAGGATCTTCACCTAGATCCTTTTAAATTAAAAATGAAGTTTTAAATCAATCTAAAGTATATATGAGTAA
ACTTGGTCTGACAGTTACCAATGCTTAATCAGTGAGGCACCTATCTCAGCGATCTGTCTATTTCGTTCAT
CCATAGTTGCCTGACTCCCCGTCGTGTAGATAACTACGATACGGGAGGGCTTACCATCTGGCCCCAGTGC
TGCAATGATACCGCGAGAACCACGCTCACCGGCTCCAGATTTATCAGCAATAAACCAGCCAGCCGGAAGG
GCCGAGCGCAGAAGTGGTCCTGCAACTTTATCCGCCTCCATCCAGTCTATTAATTGTTGCCGGGAAGCTA
GAGTAAGTAGTTCGCCAGTTAATAGTTTGCGCAACGTTGTTGCCATTGCTACAGGCATCGTGGTGTCACG
CTCGTCGTTTGGTATGGCTTCATTCAGCTCCGGTTCCCAACGATCAAGGCGAGTTACATGATCCCCCATG
TTGTGCAAAAAAGCGGTTAGCTCCTTCGGTCCTCCGATCGTTGTCAGAAGTAAGTTGGCCGCAGTGTTAT
CACTCATGGTTATGGCAGCACTGCATAATTCTCTTACTGTCATGCCATCCGTAAGATGCTTTTCTGTGAC
TGGTGAGTACTCAACCAAGTCATTCTGAGAATAGTGTATGCGGCGACCGAGTTGCTCTTGCCCGGCGTCA
ATACGGGATAATACCGCGCCACATAGCAGAACTTTAAAAGTGCTCATCATTGGAAAACGTTCTTCGGGGC
GAAAACTCTCAAGGATCTTACCGCTGTTGAGATCCAGTTCGATGTAACCCACTCGTGCACCCAACTGATC
TTCAGCATCTTTTACTTTCACCAGCGTTTCTGGGTGAGCAAAAACAGGAAGGCAAAATGCCGCAAAAAAG
GGAATAAGGGCGACACGGAAATGTTGAATACTCATACTCTTCCTTTTTCAATATTATTGAAGCATTTATC
AAGGTTATTGTCTCATGAGCGGATACATATTTGAATGTATTTAGAAAAATAAACAAATAGGGGTTCCGCG
CACGAATTGGCCAGCGCTGCCATTTTTGGGGTGAGGCCGTTCGCGGCCGAGGGGCGCAGCCCCTGGGGGG
ATGGGAGGCCCGCGTTAGCGGGCCGGGAGGGTTCGAGAAGGGGGGGCACCCCCCTTCGGCGTGCGCGGTC
ACGCGCACAGGGCGCAGCCCTGGTTAAAAACAAGGTTTATAAATATTGGTTTAAAAGCAGGTTAAAAGAC
AGGTTAGCGGTGGCCGAAAAACGGGCGGAAACCCTTGCAAATGCTGGATTTTCTGCCTGTGGACAGCCCC
TCAAATGTCAATAGGTGCGCCCCTCATCTGTCAGCACTCTGCCCCTCAAGTGTCAAGGATCGCGCCCCTC
ATCTGTCAGTAGTCGCGCCCCTCAAGTGTCAATACCGCAGGGCACTTATCCCCAGGCTTGTCCACATCAT
CTGTGGGAAACTCGCGTAAAATCAGGCGTTTTCGCCGATTTGCGAGGCTGGCCAGCTCCACGTCGCCGGC
CGAAATCGAGCCTGCCCCTCATCTGTCAACGCCGCGCCGGGTGAGTCGGCCCCTCAAGTGTCAACGTCCG
CCCCTCATCTGTCAGTGAGGGCCAAGTTTTCCGCGAGGTATCCACAACGCCGGCGGCCGCGGTGTCTCGC
ACACGGCTTCGACGGCGTTTCTGGCGCGTTTGCAGGGCCATAGACGGCCGCCAGCCCAGCGGCGAGGGCA
ACCAGCCCGGTGAGCGTCGCAAAGGAGATCCTGATCTGACTGATGGGCTGCCTGTATCGAGTGGTGATTT
TGTGCCGAGCTGCCGGTCGGGGAGCTGTTGGCTGGCTGGTGGCAGGATATATTGTGGTGTAAACAAATTG
ACGCTTAGACAACTTAATAACACATTGCGGACGTTTTTAATGTACTGGGGTGGATGCAGTGGGCCCCACT
CTGTGAAGACAAGCAAGAATTCAAGCTTGGAGGTCAACATGGTGGAGCACGACACTCTGGTCTACTCCAA
AAATGTCAAAGATACAGTCTCAGAAGATCAAAGGGCTATTGAGACTTTTCAACAAAGGATAATTTCGGGA
AACCTCCTCGGATTCCATTGCCCAGCTATCTGTCACTTCATCGAAAGGACAGTAGAAAAGGAAGGTGGCT
CCTACAAATGCCATCATTGCGATAAAGGAAAGGCTATCATTCAAGATCTCTCTGCCGACAGTGGTCCCAA
AGATGGACCCCCACCCACGAGGAGCATCGTGGAAAAAGAAGAGGTTCCAACCACGTCTACAAAGCAAGTG
GATTGATGTGACATCTCCACTGACGTAAGGGATGACGCACAATCCCACTATCCTTCGCAAGACCCTTCCT
CTATATAAGGAAGTTCATTTCATTTGGAGAGGACACGCTCGAGTATAAGAGCTCATTTTTACAACAATTA
CCAACAACAACAAACAACAAACAACATTACAATTACATTTACAATTATCGATACAATGGATATCTTCTAT
GCTTCTCTCGTATCTCTCTTCGTTATTGCTGTTTCATTCTCAATTCATTTGGTGTTCTACAAGTCTAAGC
CACATGTAGAAGGCAAACTGCCACCTGGCCAAAAAGGGTGGCCGGTGATCGGAGAAAGTATCGAGTTTCT
GGCCACCGGATGGAAAGGCCACCCTGAAAAGTTCATCTTCGAACGCATGGCTAAATTCTCACCTCAAGTT
TTCAGGACCTCTCTCATGTTAGAAGATGCGGCCGTGTTTTGCGGTGCTTCTGGTAACAAATTTTTGTTCT
CAAATGAGAACAAACTTGTTCAAGCATGGTGGCCATCTAATGTCAACAAGATCTTTCCATCTTCAAACCA
ATCATCACAAATCGAAGCCAAAAAGATGAAAAGTTTGCTTCCTAATTTCTTCAAACCGGAAGCCTTACGT
GGATACGTTCCAATCATGGACAAAGTGACACAAAAACACTTTGAAACCGGGTGGAAAGGCAAGGACCAAA
TCGTGACATACGAACTCACCAAGAACTTCACTTTTTGGCTTGCATGCAAGATCTTTGTCAGTATTGATGA
CCCCGAACGGGTCAAGTATCTGGGTGGCCCGTTCGAGAGCATCGCTCTAGGGATCCTCTCGATCCCTATC
GACCTCCCCGGAACACCGTTCCGGAGAGGGATTAATGCAGCTAACTTCATTAGGAAAGAACTAACTGCAA
TAATAAAGCAAAGAAAGACGGATTTGGCTAATGGTAAAGCTTCACCTACACAAGACATATTGTCACACAT
GCTTCTTTATAGGGATGAAGATGGTAAATTCATGGAAGAACATGATATTGCCGACAAGATCCTCGGATTG
TTAATAGGTGGCCATGATACCGCAAGCTCGGCATGCGCATTCATTGTCAAGTATCTGGCTGAGCTACCAG
AAATTTACGAGGGAGTCTACAAAGAACAAACCGAAATTGCAAAATCTAAAGCGCCAGGAGAATTGTTGAA
CTGGGATGATTTATCGAAGATGAAGTACTCTTGGAATGTGGCATGTGAAGTTCTTAGATTAGCCCCACCT
CTCCAAGGTGCTTTCAGGGAAGCTATTACTGATTTTATGTACAATGGCTACTCCATTCCCAAGGGCTGGA
AGTTGTATTGGAGTGCAAACTCGGTTCATAAAAACCCCGAGTTCTTTCCCGAACCACAAAAGTTTGACCC
GTCCAGATTCGATGGGAAAGGACCAATACCATATACATTTGTACCGTTTGGAGGAGGGCCTCGTATGTGC
CCTGGAAAAGAGTATGCACGATTAGAAATACTTGTGTTCATGCATCATCTCGTAAGAAAGTATAAGTGGG
AGAAAGTAATTCCCGATGAACAAATTGTTGTCAACCCGATGCCGAGCCCCGAAAAAGGACTTCCGATTCG
CTTATATCCTCATAATGCTGGTTCGTAAGTCGACCGGCTGCTAACAAAGCCCGAGCTTCTCTAGCTAGAG
TCGATCGACAAGCTCGAGTTTCTCCATAATAATGTGTGAGTAGTTCCCAGATAAGGGAATTAGGGTTCCT
ATAGGGTTTCGCTCATGTGTTGAGCATATAAGAAACCCTTAGTATGTATTTGTATTTGTAAAATACTTCT
ATCAATAAAATTTCTAATTCCTAAAACCAAAATCCAGTACTAAAATCCAGATCGCT
Features (pLannotate 1.2.2; 14 found; start..end, strand, type, name):
     42..66      +  misc_feature   RB T-DNA repeat: right border repeat from nopaline C58 T-DNA
    178..198     -  CDS            TetR (fragment): tetracycline resistance regulatory protein; tetR
    225..1370    -  CDS            trfA: TRFA_ECOLX - Experimental evidence at protein level: Swiss-Prot protein existence level 1. Also involved in plasmid copy number control, promoting intermolecular coupling of protein bound iterons at oriV, which inhibits replication initiation. From Escherichia coli.
   1706..2294    -  rep_origin     ori: high-copy-number ColE1/pMB1/pBR322/pUC origin of replication
   2465..3325    -  CDS            AmpR: β-lactamase; bla; confers resistance to ampicillin, carbenicillin, and related antibiotics
   3326..3430    -  promoter       AmpR promoter: bla
   3517..4148    -  rep_origin     oriV: incP origin of replication
   4240..4264    +  misc_feature   LB T-DNA repeat: left border repeat from nopaline C58 T-DNA
   4450..4795    +  promoter       CaMV 35S promoter: strong constitutive promoter from cauliflower mosaic virus
   4747..4793    +  promoter       minimal CaMV 35S promoter: minimal 35S promoter from cauliflower mosaic virus
   4824..4877    +  misc_feature   TMV Ω: translational enhancer from the tobacco mosaic virus 5'-leader sequence (Gallie et al., 1988)
   4886..6319    +  CDS            CYP716A94: C7A94_KALSE - Experimental evidence at protein level: Swiss-Prot protein existence level 1. Catalyzes the oxidation of the methyl group to a carboxyl group at the C-28 position of beta-amyrin to form oleanolate. From Kalopanax septemlobus (Castor aralia) (Acanthopanax septemlobus).
   6337..6354    +  CDS            SET1 (fragment): solubility-enhancement tag derived from T7 phage gene 10B
   6389..6563    +  polyA_signal   CaMV poly(A) signal: cauliflower mosaic virus polyadenylation signal
