[The description below was written by a language model from this plasmid's Addgene catalogue record and pLannotate feature annotations shown in this document.]
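Description:
pEPMS1CB0022 is a Golden Gate/MoClo Level 1 (Position 2) plant expression construct built in the pICH47742 acceptor backbone. It is a binary-type vector. Nopaline C58 left and right T-DNA border repeats flank the expression cassette, so the cassette can be transferred into plant cells by Agrobacterium. The backbone carries both a high-copy ColE1/pUC-type origin for propagation in E. coli and the broad-host-range IncP oriV with its trfA replication initiator gene, which support maintenance in other Gram-negative hosts. Selection in bacteria is by ampicillin/carbenicillin resistance from the bla gene under its native promoter. A very short TetR match in the backbone appears to be an incidental fragment rather than a functional part.

The payload is a single transcription unit encoding CYP716A431, a cytochrome P450 from Calendula officinalis. Internal BsaI sites were removed by silent mutation to make the gene compatible with Type IIS assembly, and the BsaI sites used for cloning were destroyed in the process. Expression is driven by a short CaMV 35S promoter fused to the tobacco mosaic virus Ω 5′ leader, which acts as a translational enhancer, and is terminated by the CaMV 35S polyadenylation signal. The automated annotation labels the coding sequence as CYP716A94 from Kalopanax septemlobus, a β-amyrin C-28 oxidase. This reflects homology within the CYP716A family rather than the insert's true identity, and the brief SET1 tag hit downstream is probably spurious as well.

The associated work concerns triterpenoid biosynthesis in Calendula, so the plasmid fits strong constitutive expression of this P450 in plants. As a Position 2 Level 1 module, it can also be combined with other transcription units into multigene Level 2 constructs for pathway reconstitution.
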