Addgene plasmid #227547: pEPMS1CB0022
Purpose: Level 1 - Position 2 with 35S promoter and terminator for plant expression
Depositing lab: Nicola Patron. Depositing organization: Earlham Institute. Publication: Biosynthesis and bioactivity of anti-inflammatory triterpenoids in Calendula officinalis. Golubova D, Salmon M, Su H, Tansley C, Kaithakottil GG, Linsmith G, Schudoma C, Swarbreck D, O'Connell MA, Patron NJ. Nat Commun. 2025 Jul 28;16(1):6941. doi: 10.1038/s41467-025-62269-w. PubMed 40721615.
Backbone
  Vector backbone: pICH47742
  Vector type: Plant Expression
Growth in bacteria
  Bacterial resistance: Ampicillin, 100 μg/mL
  Growth temperature: 37°C
  Growth strain: DH5alpha
  Copy number: High Copy
Gene/Insert
  Gene/Insert name: 35Sshort_TMV_CYP716A431_35S
  Species: Calendula officinalis
  Mutation: BsaI sites removed by silent mutation
  Promoter: 35Sshort_TMV (pICH51277)
  Cloning method: Restriction Enzyme; 5′ cloning site BsaI (destroyed during cloning); 3′ cloning site BsaI (destroyed during cloning)
Terms and licenses: Academic/Nonprofit Terms; Industry Terms: Not Available to Industry
How to cite: pEPMS1CB0022 was a gift from Nicola Patron (Addgene plasmid # 227547 ; http://n2t.net/addgene:227547 ; RRID:Addgene_227547)
